Addgene plasmid #120380: pAcGFP-Jpx9C104A
Purpose: Reporter for RNA nuclear localization
Depositing lab: Igor Ulitsky. Depositing organization: Weizmann Institute of Science. Publication: Sequences enriched in Alu repeats drive nuclear localization of long RNAs in human cells. Lubelsky Y, Ulitsky I. Nature. 2018 Mar 1;555(7694):107-111. doi: 10.1038/nature25757. Epub 2018 Jan 24. PubMed 29466324.
Backbone
  Vector backbone: pAcGFP1-C1
  Vector type: Mammalian Expression
  Selectable markers: Neomycin (select with G418)
Growth in bacteria
  Bacterial resistance: Kanamycin, 50 μg/mL
  Growth temperature: 37°C
  Growth strain: DH5alpha
  Copy number: High Copy
Gene/Insert
  Gene/Insert name: JPX
  Species: H. sapiens (human)
  Insert size (bp): 109
  Mutation: C321A
  GenBank ID: NR_024582
  Entrez Gene: JPX (a.k.a. DCBALD06, ENOX, LINC00183, NCRNA00183)
  Promoter: CMV
  Tag / fusion protein: AcGFP1 (N terminal on insert)
  Cloning method: Ligation Independent Cloning
  Sequencing primers: 5′ acgagaagcgcgatcacatg; 3′ gtgatgctattgctttatttgtaacc
Terms and licenses: Academic/Nonprofit Terms; Industry Terms: Not Available to Industry
How to cite: pAcGFP-Jpx9C104A was a gift from Igor Ulitsky (Addgene plasmid # 120380 ; http://n2t.net/addgene:120380 ; RRID:Addgene_120380)
