[The description below was written by a language model from this plasmid's Addgene catalogue record and pLannotate feature annotations shown in this document.]
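Description:
pAcGFP-Jpx9C104A is a mammalian expression plasmid of about 4.8 kb built on the pAcGFP1-C1 backbone and used as a reporter for RNA nuclear localization. It replicates in E. coli from a high-copy ColE1/pUC-type origin and also carries an f1 phage origin. One NeoR/KanR (aminoglycoside phosphotransferase) gene serves for selection in both hosts. A bacterial promoter drives it for kanamycin selection, while the SV40 enhancer/early promoter, paired with an HSV TK polyadenylation signal, drives it for G418 selection in mammalian cells.

The reporter unit consists of the human CMV immediate-early enhancer and promoter, the AcGFP1 coding sequence (a constitutively fluorescent green protein from Aequorea coerulescens) and the SV40 poly(A) signal. A 109 bp fragment of the human long noncoding RNA JPX was inserted downstream of AcGFP1 by ligation-independent cloning, so the JPX segment is transcribed as part of the same AcGFP1 mRNA. The fragment carries a single C-to-A substitution, recorded as C321A in the catalogue and reflected in the "C104A" of the plasmid name.

The feature table has no JPX entry. It places a roughly 100 nt "MYL10 fragment" call between AcGFP1 and the residual multiple cloning site, where the insert would be expected, so this is probably a spurious match to the insert, although the record does not confirm that. The short large T antigen, ble and bGH poly(A) fragment calls likewise appear to be backbone remnants or chance matches rather than functional parts. The stated purpose and the point mutation suggest that the construct tests how this change in the JPX element affects nuclear retention of the GFP reporter RNA, presumably in comparison with a wild-type version.
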