Features (pLannotate 1.2.2; 16 found; start..end, strand, type, name):
      1..304     +  enhancer       CMV enhancer: human cytomegalovirus immediate early enhancer
    305..508     +  promoter       CMV promoter: human cytomegalovirus (CMV) immediate early promoter
    553..1269    +  CDS            AcGFP1: AcGFP1 is a basic (constitutively fluorescent) green fluorescent protein, derived from Aequorea coerulescens.
   1291..1389    +  CDS            MYL10 (fragment): MYL10_HUMAN - Also known as MYLC2PL, PLRLC. Experimental evidence at protein level: Swiss-Prot protein existence level 1. From Homo sapiens (Human).
   1399..1434    +  misc_feature   MCS (fragment): multiple cloning site
   1451..1535    +  CDS            large T antigen (fragment): large T antigen from SV40 (simian virus 40)
   1558..1679    +  polyA_signal   SV40 poly(A) signal: SV40 polyadenylation signal
   1713..2141    -  rep_origin     f1 ori (sequence partly withheld): f1 bacteriophage origin of replication; arrow indicates direction of (+) strand synthesis
   2168..2272    +  promoter       AmpR promoter: bla
   2274..2631    +  promoter       SV40 promoter: SV40 enhancer and early promoter
   2666..3460    +  CDS            NeoR/KanR: aminoglycoside phosphotransferase from Tn5; aph(3')-II (or nptII); confers resistance to neomycin, kanamycin, and G418 (Geneticin®)
   3481..3633    +  CDS            ble (fragment): BLE_KLEPN - Experimental evidence at protein level: Swiss-Prot protein existence level 1. Binding protein with a strong affinity to the bleomycin family of antibiotics. Binds to CL990; an antimitotic-antibiotic compound. From Klebsiella pneumoniae.
   3692..3739    +  polyA_signal   HSV TK poly(A) signal: herpes simplex virus thymidine kinase polyadenylation signal (Cole and Stacy, 1985)
   3830..3846    -  polyA_signal   bGH poly(A) signal (fragment): bovine growth hormone polyadenylation signal
   4068..4656    +  rep_origin     ori: high-copy-number ColE1/pMB1/pBR322/pUC origin of replication
   4771..4830    +  enhancer       CMV enhancer (fragment): human cytomegalovirus immediate early enhancer
>Addgene plasmid #120380 | pAcGFP-Jpx9C104A | addgene full sequence | sequence record 233872 | Addgene NGS Result
CGTTACATAACTTACGGTAAATGGCCCGCCTGGCTGACCGCCCAACGACCCCCGCCCATTGACGTCAATA
ATGACGTATGTTCCCATAGTAACGCCAATAGGGACTTTCCATTGACGTCAATGGGTGGAGTATTTACGGT
AAACTGCCCACTTGGCAGTACATCAAGTGTATCATATGCCAAGTACGCCCCCTATTGACGTCAATGACGG
TAAATGGCCCGCCTGGCATTATGCCCAGTACATGACCTTATGGGACTTTCCTACTTGGCAGTACATCTAC
GTATTAGTCATCGCTATTACCATGGTGATGCGGTTTTGGCAGTACATCAATGGGCGTGGATAGCGGTTTG
ACTCACGGGGATTTCCAAGTCTCCACCCCATTGACGTCAATGGGAGTTTGTTTTGGCACCAAAATCAACG
GGACTTTCCAAAATGTCGTAACAACTCCGCCCCATTGACGCAAATGGGCGGTAGGCGTGTACGGTGGGAG
GTCTATATAAGCAGAGCTGGTTTAGTGAACCGTCAGATCCGCTAGCGCTACCGGTCGCCACCATGGTGAG
CAAGGGCGCCGAGCTGTTCACCGGCATCGTGCCCATCCTGATCGAGCTGAATGGCGATGTGAATGGCCAC
AAGTTCAGCGTGAGCGGCGAGGGCGAGGGCGATGCCACCTACGGCAAGCTGACCCTGAAGTTCATCTGCA
CCACCGGCAAGCTGCCTGTGCCCTGGCCCACCCTGGTGACCACCCTGAGCTACGGCGTGCAGTGCTTCTC
ACGCTACCCCGATCACATGAAGCAGCACGACTTCTTCAAGAGCGCCATGCCTGAGGGCTACATCCAGGAG
CGCACCATCTTCTTCGAGGATGACGGCAACTACAAGTCGCGCGCCGAGGTGAAGTTCGAGGGCGATACCC
TGGTGAATCGCATCGAGCTGACCGGCACCGATTTCAAGGAGGATGGCAACATCCTGGGCAATAAGATGGA
GTACAACTACAACGCCCACAATGTGTACATCATGACCGACAAGGCCAAGAATGGCATCAAGGTGAACTTC
AAGATCCGCCACAACATCGAGGATGGCAGCGTGCAGCTGGCCGACCACTACCAGCAGAATACCCCCATCG
GCGATGGCCCTGTGCTGCTGCCCGATAACCACTACCTGTCCACCCAGAGCGCCCTGTCCAAGGACCCCAA
CGAGAAGCGCGATCACATGATCTACTTCGGCTTCGTGACCGCCGCCGCCATCACCCACGGCATGGATGAG
CTGTACAAGTCCGGACTCAGATCATAAAGTTCGCTCTTGTTGCCCAGGCTGGAATGCAATGGCATGACCT
TGGCTCACTGCAACCTCTGCCTCCCCAGTTCAAGTGGTTCTCCTGCCTCAGCATCCCGAGTAGCTGTCAA
TTCTGCAGTCGACGGTACCGCGGGCCCGGGATCCACCGGATCTAGATAACTGATCATAATCAGCCATACC
ACATTTGTAGAGGTTTTACTTGCTTTAAAAAACCTCCCACACCTCCCCCTGAACCTGAAACATAAAATGA
ATGCAATTGTTGTTGTTAACTTGTTTATTGCAGCTTATAATGGTTACAAATAAAGCAATAGCATCACAAA
TTTCACAAATAAAGCATTTTTTTCACTGCATTCTAGTTGTGGTTTGTCCAAACTCATCAATGTATCTTAA
CGCGTAAATTGTAAGCGTTAATATTTTGTTAAAATTCGCGTTAAATTTTTGTTAAATCAGCTCATTTTTT
AACCAATAGGCCGAAATCGGCAAAATCCCTTATAAATCAAAAGAATAGACCGAGATAGGGT
[37 nt withheld, positions 1812-1848]
AAAGAACGTGGACTCCAACGTCAAAGG
[49 nt withheld, positions 1876-1924]
T
[91 nt withheld, positions 1926-2016]
G
[124 nt withheld, positions 2018-2141]
CAGGTGGCACTTTTCGGGGAAATGTGCGCGGAACCCCTATTTGTTTATTTTTCTAAATACATTCAAATAT
GTATCCGCTCATGAGACAATAACCCTGATAAATGCTTCAATAATATTGAAAAAGGAAGAGTCCTGAGGCG
GAAAGAACCAGCTGTGGAATGTGTGTCAGTTAGGGTGTGGAAAGTCCCCAGGCTCCCCAGCAGGCAGAAG
TATGCAAAGCATGCATCTCAATTAGTCAGCAACCAGGTGTGGAAAGTCCCCAGGCTCCCCAGCAGGCAGA
AGTATGCAAAGCATGCATCTCAATTAGTCAGCAACCATAGTCCCGCCCCTAACTCCGCCCATCCCGCCCC
TAACTCCGCCCAGTTCCGCCCATTCTCCGCCCCATGGCTGACTAATTTTTTTTATTTATGCAGAGGCCGA
GGCCGCCTCGGCCTCTGAGCTATTCCAGAAGTAGTGAGGAGGCTTTTTTGGAGGCCTAGGCTTTTGCAAA
GATCGATCAAGAGACAGGATGAGGATCGTTTCGCATGATTGAACAAGATGGATTGCACGCAGGTTCTCCG
GCCGCTTGGGTGGAGAGGCTATTCGGCTATGACTGGGCACAACAGACAATCGGCTGCTCTGATGCCGCCG
TGTTCCGGCTGTCAGCGCAGGGGCGCCCGGTTCTTTTTGTCAAGACCGACCTGTCCGGTGCCCTGAATGA
ACTGCAAGACGAGGCAGCGCGGCTATCGTGGCTGGCCACGACGGGCGTTCCTTGCGCAGCTGTGCTCGAC
GTTGTCACTGAAGCGGGAAGGGACTGGCTGCTATTGGGCGAAGTGCCGGGGCAGGATCTCCTGTCATCTC
ACCTTGCTCCTGCCGAGAAAGTATCCATCATGGCTGATGCAATGCGGCGGCTGCATACGCTTGATCCGGC
TACCTGCCCATTCGACCACCAAGCGAAACATCGCATCGAGCGAGCACGTACTCGGATGGAAGCCGGTCTT
GTCGATCAGGATGATCTGGACGAAGAGCATCAGGGGCTCGCGCCAGCCGAACTGTTCGCCAGGCTCAAGG
CGAGCATGCCCGACGGCGAGGATCTCGTCGTGACCCATGGCGATGCCTGCTTGCCGAATATCATGGTGGA
AAATGGCCGCTTTTCTGGATTCATCGACTGTGGCCGGCTGGGTGTGGCGGACCGCTATCAGGACATAGCG
TTGGCTACCCGTGATATTGCTGAAGAGCTTGGCGGCGAATGGGCTGACCGCTTCCTCGTGCTTTACGGTA
TCGCCGCTCCCGATTCGCAGCGCATCGCCTTCTATCGCCTTCTTGACGAGTTCTTCTGAGCGGGACTCTG
GGGTTCGAAATGACCGACCAAGCGACGCCCAACCTGCCATCACGAGATTTCGATTCCACCGCCGCCTTCT
ATGAAAGGTTGGGCTTCGGAATCGTTTTCCGGGACGCCGGCTGGATGATCCTCCAGCGCGGGGATCTCAT
GCTGGAGTTCTTCGCCCACCCTAGGGGGAGGCTAACTGAAACACGGAAGGAGACAATACCGGAAGGAACC
CGCGCTATGACGGCAATAAAAAGACAGAATAAAACGCACGGTGTTGGGTCGTTTGTTCATAAACGCGGGG
TTCGGTCCCAGGGCTGGCACTCTGTCGATACCCCACCGAGACCCCATTGGGGCCAATACGCCCGCGTTTC
TTCCTTTTCCCCACCCCACCCCCCAAGTTCGGGTGAAGGCCCAGGGCTCGCAGCCAACGTCGGGGCGGCA
GGCCCTGCCATAGCCTCAGGTTACTCATATATACTTTAGATTGATTTAAAACTTCATTTTTAATTTAAAA
GGATCTAGGTGAAGATCCTTTTTGATAATCTCATGACCAAAATCCCTTAACGTGAGTTTTCGTTCCACTG
AGCGTCAGACCCCGTAGAAAAGATCAAAGGATCTTCTTGAGATCCTTTTTTTCTGCGCGTAATCTGCTGC
TTGCAAACAAAAAAACCACCGCTACCAGCGGTGGTTTGTTTGCCGGATCAAGAGCTACCAACTCTTTTTC
CGAAGGTAACTGGCTTCAGCAGAGCGCAGATACCAAATACTGTTCTTCTAGTGTAGCCGTAGTTAGGCCA
CCACTTCAAGAACTCTGTAGCACCGCCTACATACCTCGCTCTGCTAATCCTGTTACCAGTGGCTGCTGCC
AGTGGCGATAAGTCGTGTCTTACCGGGTTGGACTCAAGACGATAGTTACCGGATAAGGCGCAGCGGTCGG
GCTGAACGGGGGGTTCGTGCACACAGCCCAGCTTGGAGCGAACGACCTACACCGAACTGAGATACCTACA
GCGTGAGCTATGAGAAAGCGCCACGCTTCCCGAAGGGAGAAAGGCGGACAGGTATCCGGTAAGCGGCAGG
GTCGGAACAGGAGAGCGCACGAGGGAGCTTCCAGGGGGAAACGCCTGGTATCTTTATAGTCCTGTCGGGT
TTCGCCACCTCTGACTTGAGCGTCGATTTTTGTGATGCTCGTCAGGGGGGCGGAGCCTATGGAAAAACGC
CAGCAACGCGGCCTTTTTACGGTTCCTGGCCTTTTGCTGGCCTTTTGCTCACATGTTCTTTCCTGCGTTA
TCCCCTGATTCTGTGGATAACCGTATTACCGCCATGCATTAGTTATTAATAGTAATCAATTACGGGGTCA
TTAGTTCATAGCCCATATATGGAGTTCCG
